LOCUS       Exported 3181 bp ds-DNA circular SYN 13-MAY-2021
DEFINITION  Multisite gateway vector for 3' tagging with dominant negative ARF1.
ACCESSION   .
VERSION     .
KEYWORDS    p3E-ARF1-DN
SOURCE      synthetic DNA construct
  ORGANISM  synthetic DNA construct
REFERENCE   1 (bases 1 to 3181)
  TITLE     Parton Lab Plasmids for in vivo cell biology in the zebrafish
REFERENCE   2 (bases 1 to 3181)
  AUTHORS   .
  TITLE     Direct Submission
  JOURNAL   Exported May 13, 2021 from SnapGene Server 1.1.58
            http://www.snapgene.com
FEATURES             Location/Qualifiers
     source          1..3181
                     /organism="synthetic DNA construct"
                     /mol_type="other DNA"
     primer_bind     92..109
                     /label=L4440
                     /note="L4440 vector, forward primer"
     terminator      268..295
                     /label=rrnB T2 terminator
                     /note="transcription terminator T2 from the E. coli rrnB
                     gene"
     terminator      387..473
                     /gene="Escherichia coli rrnB"
                     /label=rrnB T1 terminator
                     /note="transcription terminator T1 from the E. coli rrnB
                     gene"
     primer_bind     522..544
                     /label=M13/pUC Forward
                     /note="In lacZ gene"
     primer_bind     536..553
                     /label=M13 Forward
                     /note="In lacZ gene. Also called M13-F20 or M13 (-21)
                     Forward"
     primer_bind     537..553
                     /label=M13 fwd
                     /note="common sequencing primer, one of multiple similar
                     variants"
     protein_bind    complement(624..748)
                     /gene="mutant version of attR"
                     /label=attR2
                     /bound_moiety="LR Clonase(TM)"
                     /note="recombination site for the Gateway(R) LR reaction"
     protein_bind    complement(1290..1385)
                     /gene="mutant version of attL"
                     /label=attL3
                     /bound_moiety="LR Clonase(TM)"
                     /note="recombination site for the Gateway(R) LR reaction"
     primer_bind     complement(1422..1441)
                     /label=T7
                     /note="T7 promoter, forward primer"
     promoter        complement(1423..1441)
                     /label=T7 promoter
                     /note="promoter for bacteriophage T7 RNA polymerase"
     primer_bind     complement(1446..1462)
                     /label=M13 rev
                     /note="common sequencing primer, one of multiple similar
                     variants"
     primer_bind     complement(1446..1462)
                     /label=M13 Reverse
                     /note="In lacZ gene. Also called M13-rev"
     primer_bind     complement(1564..1583)
                     /label=pENTR-R
                     /note="pENTR vectors, reverse primer"
     CDS             1575..2384
                     /codon_start=1
                     /gene="aph(3')-Ia"
                     /product="aminoglycoside phosphotransferase"
                     /label=KanR
                     /note="confers resistance to kanamycin in bacteria or G418
                     (Geneticin(R)) in eukaryotes"
                     /translation="MSHIQRETSRPRLNSNMDADLYGYKWARDNVGQSGATIYRLYGKP
                     DAPELFLKHGKGSVANDVTDEMVRLNWLTEFMPLPTIKHFIRTPDDAWLLTTAIPGKTA
                     FQVLEEYPDSGENIVDALAVFLRRLHSIPVCNCPFNSDRVFRLAQAQSRMNNGLVDASD
                     FDDERNGWPVEQVWKEMHKLLPFSPDSVVTHGDFSLDNLIFDEGKLIGCIDVGRVGIAD
                     RYQDLAILWNCLGEFSPSLQKRLFQKYGIDNPDMNKLQFHLMLDEFF"
     primer_bind     complement(1642..1661)
                     /label=Kan-R
                     /note="Kanamycin resistance gene, reverse primer"
     rep_origin      2531..3119
                     /direction=RIGHT
                     /label=ori
                     /note="high-copy-number ColE1/pMB1/pBR322/pUC origin of
                     replication"
     primer_bind     3020..3039
                     /label=pBR322ori-F
                     /note="pBR322 origin, forward primer"
ORIGIN
        1 ctttcctgcg ttatcccctg attctgtgga taaccgtatt accgcctttg agtgagctga
       61 taccgctcgc cgcagccgaa cgaccgagcg cagcgagtca gtgagcgagg aagcggaaga
      121 gcgcccaata cgcaaaccgc ctctccccgc gcgttggccg attcattaat gcagctggca
      181 cgacaggttt cccgactgga aagcgggcag tgagcgcaac gcaattaata cgcgtaccgc
      241 tagccaggaa gagtttgtag aaacgcaaaa aggccatccg tcaggatggc cttctgctta
      301 gtttgatgcc tggcagttta tggcgggcgt cctgcccgcc accctccggg ccgttgcttc
      361 acaacgttca aatccgctcc cggcggattt gtcctactca ggagagcgtt caccgacaaa
      421 caacagataa aacgaaaggc ccagtcttcc gactgagcct ttcgttttat ttgatgcctg
      481 gcagttccct actctcgcgt taacgctagc atggatgttt tcccagtcac gacgttgtaa
      541 aacgacggcc agtcttaagc tcgggccctg cagctctaga gctcgaattc tacaggtcac
      601 taataccatc taagtagttg gttcatagtg actgcatatg ttgtgtttta cagtattatg
      661 tagtctgttt tttatgcaaa atctaattta atatattgat atttatatca ttttacgttt
      721 ctcgttcaac tttcttgtac aaagtggtgg gaaacatatt cgcaaacctc tttaaagtct
      781 tcggcaagaa ggagatgaga attcttatgg tgggactcga cgcagcaggg aagaacacga
      841 ttctgtataa attaaagttg ggggaaattg tgaccaccat cccaacaatc ggttttaatg
      901 ttgaaacagt ggagtacaag aatattagtt ttacagtttg ggacgtcggc ggtcaagata
      961 agattcgacc attgtggcgt cattatttcc agaacacaca aggtctgatc tttgtggttg
     1021 acagtaatga ccgtgagcgt gtgaatgagg cgcgagagga gctgatgagg atgttggctg
     1081 aggatgagct cagagaagca gttctgctgg tgtttgccaa caaacaggac ctgccgaacg
     1141 ccatgaacgc cgccgaaatc acggacaagc tgggtctgca ctcactccgg cacagaaact
     1201 ggtacattca ggccacgtgt gccacaagcg gcgacggcct ctatgaagga ctcgactggt
     1261 tgtccaatca gctgaaaaac cagaaatgac aactttatta tacaaagttg gcattataaa
     1321 aaagcattgc ttatcaattt gttgcaacga acaggtcact atcagtcaaa ataaaatcat
     1381 tatttggagc tccatggtag cgttaacgcg gccgcgatat cccctatagt gagtcgtatt
     1441 acatggtcat agctgtttcc tggcagctct ggcccgtgtc tcaaaatctc tgatgttaca
     1501 ttgcacaaga taaaaatata tcatcatgaa caataaaact gtctgcttac ataaacagta
     1561 atacaagggg tgttatgagc catattcaac gggaaacgtc gaggccgcga ttaaattcca
     1621 acatggatgc tgatttatat gggtataaat gggctcgcga taatgtcggg caatcaggtg
     1681 cgacaatcta tcgcttgtat gggaagcccg atgcgccaga gttgtttctg aaacatggca
     1741 aaggtagcgt tgccaatgat gttacagatg agatggtcag actaaactgg ctgacggaat
     1801 ttatgcctct tccgaccatc aagcatttta tccgtactcc tgatgatgca tggttactca
     1861 ccactgcgat ccccggaaaa acagcattcc aggtattaga agaatatcct gattcaggtg
     1921 aaaatattgt tgatgcgctg gcagtgttcc tgcgccggtt gcattcgatt cctgtttgta
     1981 attgtccttt taacagcgat cgcgtatttc gtctcgctca ggcgcaatca cgaatgaata
     2041 acggtttggt tgatgcgagt gattttgatg acgagcgtaa tggctggcct gttgaacaag
     2101 tctggaaaga aatgcataaa cttttgccat tctcaccgga ttcagtcgtc actcatggtg
     2161 atttctcact tgataacctt atttttgacg aggggaaatt aataggttgt attgatgttg
     2221 gacgagtcgg aatcgcagac cgataccagg atcttgccat cctatggaac tgcctcggtg
     2281 agttttctcc ttcattacag aaacggcttt ttcaaaaata tggtattgat aatcctgata
     2341 tgaataaatt gcagtttcat ttgatgctcg atgagttttt ctaatcagaa ttggttaatt
     2401 ggttgtaaca ctggcagagc attacgctga cttgacggga cggcgcaagc tcatgaccaa
     2461 aatcccttaa cgtgagttac gcgtcgttcc actgagcgtc agaccccgta gaaaagatca
     2521 aaggatcttc ttgagatcct ttttttctgc gcgtaatctg ctgcttgcaa acaaaaaaac
     2581 caccgctacc agcggtggtt tgtttgccgg atcaagagct accaactctt tttccgaagg
     2641 taactggctt cagcagagcg cagataccaa atactgtcct tctagtgtag ccgtagttag
     2701 gccaccactt caagaactct gtagcaccgc ctacatacct cgctctgcta atcctgttac
     2761 cagtggctgc tgccagtggc gataagtcgt gtcttaccgg gttggactca agacgatagt
     2821 taccggataa ggcgcagcgg tcgggctgaa cggggggttc gtgcacacag cccagcttgg
     2881 agcgaacgac ctacaccgaa ctgagatacc tacagcgtga gcattgagaa agcgccacgc
     2941 ttcccgaagg gagaaaggcg gacaggtatc cggtaagcgg cagggtcgga acaggagagc
     3001 gcacgaggga gcttccaggg ggaaacgcct ggtatcttta tagtcctgtc gggtttcgcc
     3061 acctctgact tgagcgtcga tttttgtgat gctcgtcagg ggggcggagc ctatggaaaa
     3121 acgccagcaa cgcggccttt ttacggttcc tggccttttg ctggcctttt gctcacatgt
     3181 t
//
