>Addgene plasmid #109590 | p3E-ARF1-DN | addgene full sequence | sequence record 222122 | Addgene NGS Result
GTTCAACTTTCTTGTACAAAGTGGTGGGAAACATATTCGCAAACCTCTTTAAAGTCTTCGGCAAGAAGGA
GATGAGAATTCTTATGGTGGGACTCGACGCAGCAGGGAAGAACACGATTCTGTATAAATTAAAGTTGGGG
GAAATTGTGACCACCATCCCAACAATCGGTTTTAATGTTGAAACAGTGGAGTACAAGAATATTAGTTTTA
CAGTTTGGGACGTCGGCGGTCAAGATAAGATTCGACCATTGTGGCGTCATTATTTCCAGAACACACAAGG
TCTGATCTTTGTGGTTGACAGTAATGACCGTGAGCGTGTGAATGAGGCGCGAGAGGAGCTGATGAGGATG
TTGGCTGAGGATGAGCTCAGAGAAGCAGTTCTGCTGGTGTTTGCCAACAAACAGGACCTGCCGAACGCCA
TGAACGCCGCCGAAATCACGGACAAGCTGGGTCTGCACTCACTCCGGCACAGAAACTGGTACATTCAGGC
CACGTGTGCCACAAGCGGCGACGGCCTCTATGAAGGACTCGACTGGTTGTCCAATCAGCTGAAAAACCAG
AAATGACAACTTTATTATACAAAGTTGGCATTATAAAAAAGCATTGCTTATCAATTTGTTGCAACGAACA
GGTCACTATCAGTCAAAATAAAATCATTATTTGGAGCTCCATGGTAGCGTTAACGCGGCCGCGATATCCC
CTATAGTGAGTCGTATTACATGGTCATAGCTGTTTCCTGGCAGCTCTGGCCCGTGTCTCAAAATCTCTGA
TGTTACATTGCACAAGATAAAAATATATCATCATGAACAATAAAACTGTCTGCTTACATAAACAGTAATA
CAAGGGGTGTTATGAGCCATATTCAACGGGAAACGTCGAGGCCGCGATTAAATTCCAACATGGATGCTGA
TTTATATGGGTATAAATGGGCTCGCGATAATGTCGGGCAATCAGGTGCGACAATCTATCGCTTGTATGGG
AAGCCCGATGCGCCAGAGTTGTTTCTGAAACATGGCAAAGGTAGCGTTGCCAATGATGTTACAGATGAGA
TGGTCAGACTAAACTGGCTGACGGAATTTATGCCTCTTCCGACCATCAAGCATTTTATCCGTACTCCTGA
TGATGCATGGTTACTCACCACTGCGATCCCCGGAAAAACAGCATTCCAGGTATTAGAAGAATATCCTGAT
TCAGGTGAAAATATTGTTGATGCGCTGGCAGTGTTCCTGCGCCGGTTGCATTCGATTCCTGTTTGTAATT
GTCCTTTTAACAGCGATCGCGTATTTCGTCTCGCTCAGGCGCAATCACGAATGAATAACGGTTTGGTTGA
TGCGAGTGATTTTGATGACGAGCGTAATGGCTGGCCTGTTGAACAAGTCTGGAAAGAAATGCATAAACTT
TTGCCATTCTCACCGGATTCAGTCGTCACTCATGGTGATTTCTCACTTGATAACCTTATTTTTGACGAGG
GGAAATTAATAGGTTGTATTGATGTTGGACGAGTCGGAATCGCAGACCGATACCAGGATCTTGCCATCCT
ATGGAACTGCCTCGGTGAGTTTTCTCCTTCATTACAGAAACGGCTTTTTCAAAAATATGGTATTGATAAT
CCTGATATGAATAAATTGCAGTTTCATTTGATGCTCGATGAGTTTTTCTAATCAGAATTGGTTAATTGGT
TGTAACACTGGCAGAGCATTACGCTGACTTGACGGGACGGCGCAAGCTCATGACCAAAATCCCTTAACGT
GAGTTACGCGTCGTTCCACTGAGCGTCAGACCCCGTAGAAAAGATCAAAGGATCTTCTTGAGATCCTTTT
TTTCTGCGCGTAATCTGCTGCTTGCAAACAAAAAAACCACCGCTACCAGCGGTGGTTTGTTTGCCGGATC
AAGAGCTACCAACTCTTTTTCCGAAGGTAACTGGCTTCAGCAGAGCGCAGATACCAAATACTGTTCTTCT
AGTGTAGCCGTAGTTAGGCCACCACTTCAAGAACTCTGTAGCACCGCCTACATACCTCGCTCTGCTAATC
CTGTTACCAGTGGCTGCTGCCAGTGGCGATAAGTCGTGTCTTACCGGGTTGGACTCAAGACGATAGTTAC
CGGATAAGGCGCAGCGGTCGGGCTGAACGGGGGGTTCGTGCACACAGCCCAGCTTGGAGCGAACGACCTA
CACCGAACTGAGATACCTACAGCGTGAGCTATGAGAAAGCGCCACGCTTCCCGAAGGGAGAAAGGCGGAC
AGGTATCCGGTAAGCGGCAGGGTCGGAACAGGAGAGCGCACGAGGGAGCTTCCAGGGGGAAACGCCTGGT
ATCTTTATAGTCCTGTCGGGTTTCGCCACCTCTGACTTGAGCGTCGATTTTTGTGATGCTCGTCAGGGGG
GCGGAGCCTATGGAAAAACGCCAGCAACGCGGCCTTTTTACGGTTCCTGGCCTTTTGCTGGCCTTTTGCT
CACATGTTCTTTCCTGCGTTATCCCCTGATTCTGTGGATAACCGTATTACCGCCTTTGAGTGAGCTGATA
CCGCTCGCCGCAGCCGAACGACCGAGCGCAGCGAGTCAGTGAGCGAGGAAGCGGAAGAGCGCCCAATACG
CAAACCGCCTCTCCCCGCGCGTTGGCCGATTCATTAATGCAGCTGGCACGACAGGTTTCCCGACTGGAAA
GCGGGCAGTGAGCGCAACGCAATTAATACGCGTACCGCTAGCCAGGAAGAGTTTGTAGAAACGCAAAAAG
GCCATCCGTCAGGATGGCCTTCTGCTTAGTTTGATGCCTGGCAGTTTATGGCGGGCGTCCTGCCCGCCAC
CCTCCGGGCCGTTGCTTCACAACGTTCAAATCCGCTCCCGGCGGATTTGTCCTACTCAGGAGAGCGTTCA
CCGACAAACAACAGATAAAACGAAAGGCCCAGTCTTCCGACTGAGCCTTTCGTTTTATTTGATGCCTGGC
AGTTCCCTACTCTCGCGTTAACGCTAGCATGGATGTTTTCCCAGTCACGACGTTGTAAAACGACGGCCAG
TCTTAAGCTCGGGCCCTGCAGCTCTAGAGCTCGAATTCTACAGGTCACTAATACCATCTAAGTAGTTGGT
TCATAGTGACTGCATATGTTGTGTTTTACAGTATTATGTAGTCTGTTTTTTATGCAAAATCTAATTTAAT
ATATTGATATTTATATCATTTTACGTTTCTC
Features (pLannotate 1.2.2; 11 found; start..end, strand, type, name):
     27..563     +  CDS            ARF1: ARF1_BOVIN - Experimental evidence at protein level: Swiss-Prot protein existence level 1. GTP-binding protein involved in protein trafficking among different compartments. Modulates vesicle budding and uncoating within the Golgi complex. Deactivation induces the redistribution of the entire Golgi complex to the endoplasmic reticulum, suggesting a crucial role in protein trafficking. In its GTP-bound form, its triggers the association with coat proteins with the Golgi membrane. The hydrolysis of ARF1-bound GTP, which is mediated by ARFGAPs proteins, is required for dissociation of coat protein
    567..587     -  protein_bind   attB3: mutant version of attB; core recombination site for the Gateway® BP reaction BP Clonase™
    578..663     -  protein_bind   attL1 (fragment): mutant version of attL; recombination site for the Gateway® LR reaction LR Clonase™
    700..718     -  promoter       T7 promoter: promoter for bacteriophage T7 RNA polymerase
    852..1661    +  CDS            KanR: aminoglycoside phosphotransferase; aph(3')-Ia; confers resistance to kanamycin in bacteria or G418 (Geneticin®) in eukaryotes
   1808..2396    +  rep_origin     ori: high-copy-number ColE1/pMB1/pBR322/pUC origin of replication
   2579..2671    +  CDS            lacI (fragment): lac repressor; lacI; The lac repressor binds to the lac operator to inhibit transcription in E. coli. This inhibition can be relieved by adding lactose or isopropyl-β-D-thiogalactopyranoside (IPTG).
   2726..2753    -  terminator     rrnB T2 terminator: transcription terminator T2 from the E. coli rrnB gene
   2885..2928    +  terminator     rrnB T1 terminator: Escherichia coli rrnB; transcription terminator T1 from the E. coli rrnB gene
   2975..3011    -  CDS            lacZα (fragment): LacZα fragment of β-galactosidase; lacZ fragment
   3082..25      -  protein_bind   attR2 (across the origin): mutant version of attR; recombination site for the Gateway® LR reaction LR Clonase™
