[The description below was written by a language model from this plasmid's Addgene catalogue record, the feature table of its GenBank file and pLannotate feature annotations shown in this document.]
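Description:
p3E-ARF1-DN is a 3' entry clone for MultiSite Gateway assembly, catalogued among zebrafish plasmids and carrying a dominant-negative form of zebrafish ARF1. The plasmid is small (about 3.2 kb) and has the layout of a pDONR-derived entry vector. It has a high-copy ColE1/pUC-type origin for propagation in E. coli, and an aph(3')-Ia kanamycin resistance gene for selection. rrnB T1 and T2 terminators sit upstream of the cloning region to shield the insert from read-through transcription. A T7 promoter and M13 primer sites flank the cassette and are useful for sequencing.

The catalogue lists pDEST-actc1b-mKate2-ccdb as the backbone. However, the sequence features show no actc1b promoter, mKate2 or ccdB cassette, so that name more plausibly refers to a destination vector the clone is combined with, although the record does not explain the discrepancy.

The payload is an ARF1 open reading frame of roughly 540 bp lying between attR2 and attL3 recombination sites. The second, automated annotation labels the latter as attB3 plus an attL fragment, which is consistent with an attL3 site. ARF1 is a small GTPase that regulates coat recruitment and vesicle budding at the Golgi. A dominant-negative version is used to block that trafficking pathway, although the record does not state which substitution was introduced.

The entry clone contains no eukaryotic promoter or polyadenylation signal. In an LR reaction it is recombined with 5' and middle entry clones into a destination vector. This places ARF1-DN at the 3' position, fused downstream of the middle-element coding sequence and driven by the chosen promoter. The stated purpose is 3' tagging with dominant-negative ARF1, as part of a toolkit for in vivo cell biological studies in zebrafish.
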