Addgene plasmid #109590: p3E-ARF1-DN
Purpose: Multisite gateway vector for 3' tagging with dominant negative ARF1
Depositing lab: Rob Parton. Depositing organization: University of Queensland, Institute for Molecular Bioscience. Publication: In vivo cell biological screening identifies an endocytic capture mechanism for T-tubule formation. Hall TE, Martel N, Ariotti N, Xiong Z, Lo HP, Ferguson C, Rae J, Lim YW, Parton RG. Nat Commun. 2020 Jul 24;11(1):3711. doi: 10.1038/s41467-020-17486-w. PubMed 32709891.
Backbone
  Vector backbone: pDEST-actc1b-mKate2-ccdb
  Vector type: Zebrafish plasmids
Growth in bacteria
  Bacterial resistance: Kanamycin, 50 μg/mL
  Growth temperature: 37°C
  Growth strain: DH5alpha
  Copy number: High Copy
Gene/Insert
  Gene/Insert name: ARF1
  Species: D. rerio (zebrafish)
  Mutation: dominant negative
  Entrez Gene: arf1 (a.k.a. wu:fb33e02, wu:fb78h01)
  Cloning method: Gateway Cloning
Terms and licenses: Academic/Nonprofit Terms; Industry Terms: Not Available to Industry
How to cite: p3E-ARF1-DN was a gift from Rob Parton (Addgene plasmid # 109590 ; http://n2t.net/addgene:109590 ; RRID:Addgene_109590)
